Addgene plasmid #31517: MDH1-miR-324-PGK-GFP-Blas
Depositing lab: Chang-Zheng Chen. Depositing organization: Stanford University. Publication: MicroRNA programs in normal and aberrant stem and progenitor cells. Arnold CP, Tan R, Zhou B, Yue SB, Schaffert S, Biggs JR, Doyonnas R, Lo MC, Perry JM, Renault VM, Sacco A, Somervaille T, Viatour P, Brunet A, Cleary ML, Li L, Sage J, Zhang DE, Blau HM, Chen C, Chen CZ. Genome Res. 2011 May . 21(5):798-810. 10.1101/gr.111385.110 PubMed 21451113.
Backbone
  Vector backbone: MSCV
  Vector type: Mammalian Expression, Retroviral
  Selectable markers: Blasticidin
Growth in bacteria
  Bacterial resistance: Ampicillin, 100 μg/mL
  Growth temperature: 37°C
  Growth strain: DH5alpha
  Copy number: Unknown
Gene/Insert
  Gene/Insert name: miR-324 (alt name: miR324)
  Species: M. musculus (mouse)
  Entrez Gene: Mir324 (a.k.a. Mirn324, mir-324, mmu-mir-324)
  Tag / fusion protein: GFP
  Cloning method: Restriction Enzyme
  Sequencing primers: 5′ H1
Terms and licenses: Academic/Nonprofit Terms; Industry Terms: Not Available to Industry
How to cite: MDH1-miR-324-PGK-GFP-Blas was a gift from Chang-Zheng Chen (Addgene plasmid # 31517 ; http://n2t.net/addgene:31517 ; RRID:Addgene_31517)
