[The description below was written by a language model from this plasmid's Addgene catalogue record.]
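Description:
MDH1-miR-324-PGK-GFP-Blas is an MSCV-based (murine stem cell virus) retroviral vector for delivering and stably expressing mouse microRNA miR-324 (Mir324) in mammalian cells. It is propagated in E. coli under ampicillin selection; the record lists the copy number as unknown and includes no feature table, so the bacterial origin and the exact layout of the viral elements are not documented. As with other MSCV-derived vectors, the region between the long terminal repeats would be packaged into retroviral particles when the viral proteins are supplied in trans by a packaging system, and would then integrate into the genome of transduced cells.

The payload is the miR-324 insert, cloned by restriction enzyme methods. The promoter driving it is not stated as a field, but the "H1" in the plasmid name and the use of an H1 primer for 5′ sequencing suggest that the microRNA lies downstream of an H1 promoter, an RNA polymerase III promoter commonly used to express small RNAs. The name also points to a separate PGK promoter cassette for GFP together with a blasticidin marker. Blasticidin is recorded as the selectable marker in mammalian cells. GFP is listed in the tag/fusion field, although for a microRNA construct it most plausibly serves as a reporter marking transduced cells. How GFP and blasticidin resistance are linked, whether as a fusion or as separate units, is not given.

The associated publication concerns microRNA programs in normal and aberrant stem and progenitor cells, consistent with use of this vector for enforced miR-324 expression, with fluorescence tracking or drug selection of transduced cells.
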