>Addgene plasmid #31517 | MDH1-miR-324-PGK-GFP-Blas | depositor partial sequence | sequence record 14437 | Author sequence
CTTATGAGTTCTGTATGAGACCACTCGAGAGGGGTGGGTTAAAAGTCGTGTTTGGTGCATCTGGGCAGCA
TTTAGCAGAGCACCACCACCCTCCAAAAGAGAGCTGACTATGCCTCCTCGCATCCCCTAGGGCATTGGTG
TAAAGCTGGAGACCCACTGCCCCAGGTGCNGCTGGGGGTTGTAGTCTGACCCATCTGTGAAGAAAGCCAT
AGGGCTCCAGGGAAGGGGCCCAGGAGGCCCTTACCTCAGTCACATACTGCATAATAGCCATCCGAGCCAG
CTTTTCCTGGATCACCCCAAAGTTGTGAATTTTGTCCCCAAACTGGGTANAATTCTTGCCAAACCTACNG
GTGGGGTCTTTCATTCCCCCCTTTTTCTGGAGACTAAATAAAATCTTTTATTTTATCGATAAGCTTGGCT
GCAGGTCNACGCGGCCGCAATTCTTAATTAAGTTAACTCATTAATTTCGGGTATATTTGAGTGGAATGAG
TTCTTCAATCGTAGTTTTGACTAACTTGCCATTCNTTTCTATTAACACAAAACAATCTGGTGCATAGTCT
GAAATCNACTCCCTACACATACNANAAGGACTTACCACTCNAATACTTCTATCTACTTCNTCAGAATNNN
GGTGTCNAANANCTACAATCGNGTCAAAATCCTTTTGTNCATTCTAAACTGCACTACCAACCGCAATGGC
TTCTGCACAAACAGTTACTCGTCCTATATACACTTNCATATGTACTGNCGAAANNGATTTCTCCTGTTTT
CNTACNAAATTGCCGCTCCCACATGATGTTTATTATCCTCANNAAGCATTGTANTCTTCNCTGTCGCTAC
TTCNACGAAATTCAGATCCTGNTTGAAA
