>Addgene plasmid #31517 | MDH1-miR-324-PGK-GFP-Blas | addgene partial sequence | sequence record 36488 | EGFP-C 5'-CATGGTCCTGCTGGAGTTCGTG-3'
GNCNCTGGAGGAGACTGTCAGTATGAGGATCACCGGGCAATTGAAGATCTAGTCGACCAATTCCGGTTAT
TTTCCACCATATTGCCGTCTTTTGGCAATGTGAGGGCCCGGAAACCTGGCCCTGTCTTCTTGACGAGCAT
TCCTAGGGGTCTTTCCCCTCTCGCCAAAGGAATGCAAGGTCTGTTGAATGTCGTGAAGGAAGCAGTTCCT
CTGGAAGCTTCTTGAAGACAAACAACGTCTGTAGCGACCCTTTGCAGGCAGCGGAACCCCCCACCTGGCG
ACAGGTGCCTCTGCGGCCAAAAGCCACGTGTATAAGATACACCTGCAAAGGCGGCACAACCCCAGTGCCA
CGTTGTGAGTTGGATAGTTGTGGAAAGAGTCAAATGGCTCTCCTCAAGCGTATTCAACAAGGGGCTGAAG
GATGCCCAGAAGGTACCCCATTGTATGGGATCTGATCTGGGGCCTCGGTGCACATGCTTTACATGTGTTT
AGTCGAGGTTAAAAAACGTCTAGGCCCCCCGAACCACGGGGACGTGGTTTTCCTTTGAAAAACACGATGA
TAATACCATGAAAACATTTAACATTTCTCAACAGGATCTAGAATTAGTAGAAGTAGCGACAGAGAAGATT
ACAATGCTTTATGAGGATAATAAACATCATGTGGGAGCGGCAATTCGTACGAAAACAGGAGAAATCATTT
CGGCAGTACATATTGAAGCGTATATAGGACGAGTAACTGTTTGTGCAGAAGCCATTGCGATTGGTAGTGC
AGTTTCGAATGGACAAAAGGATTTTGACACGATTGTAGCTGTTAGACACCCTTATTCTGACGAAGTAGAT
AGAAGTATTCGAGTGGTAAGTCCTTGTGGTATGTGTAGGGAGTTGATTTCAGACTATGCACCAGATTGTT
GGTAAGAGATGATTCANCTGACTC
