>Addgene plasmid #31517 | MDH1-miR-324-PGK-GFP-Blas | addgene partial sequence | sequence record 37626 | H1 5'-tcgctatgtgttctgggaaa-3'
GGATTGGGAATCTTATAGTTCTGTATGAGACCACTCGAGAGGGGTGGGTTAAAAGTCGTGTTTGGTGCAT
CTGGGCAGCATTTAGCAGAGCAGCACCACCCTCCAGAAGAGAACTGACTATGCCTCCTCGCATCCCCTAG
GGCATTGGTGTAAAGCTGGAGACCCACTGCCCCAGGTGCTGCTGGGGGTTGTAGTCTGACCCAACTGTGA
AGAAAGCCATAGGGCTCCAGGGAAGGGGCCCAGGAGGCCCTTACCTCAGTCACATACTGCAGAATAGCCA
TCCGAGCCAGCTTTTCCTGGATCACCCCAAAGTTGTGAATTTTGTCCCCAAACTGGGTAGAATTCTTGCC
AAACCTACAGGTGGGGTCTTTCATTCCCCCCTTTTTCTGGAGACTAAATAAAATCTTTTATTTTATCGAT
AAGCTTGGCTGCAGGTCGACGCGGCCGCAATTCTTAATTAAGTTAACTCATTAATTTCGGGTATATTTGA
GTGGAATGAGTTCTTCAATCGTAGTTTTGACTAACTTGCCATTCATTTCTATTAACACAAAACAATCTGG
TGCATAGTCTGAAATCAACTCCCTACACATACCACAAGGACTTACCACTCGAATACTTCTATCTACTTCG
TCAGAATAAGGGTGTCTAACAGCTACAATCGTGTCAAAATCCTTTTGTCCATTCGAAACTGCACTACCAA
TCGCAATGGCTTCTGCACAAACAGTTACTCGTCCTATATACGCTTCAATATGTACTGCCGAAATGATTTC
TCCTGTTTTCGTACGAATTGCCGCTCCCACATGATGTTTATTATCCTCATAAAGCATTGTAATCTTCTCT
GTCGCTACTTCTACTAATTCTAGATCCTGTTGAG
